Addgene plasmid #37047: p6875 NTap-FLAG-HA-BPV1 E6
Depositing lab: Peter Howley. Depositing organization: Harvard Medical School. Publication: Cutaneous beta-human papillomavirus E6 proteins bind Mastermind-like coactivators and repress Notch signaling. Tan MJ, White EA, Sowa ME, Harper JW, Aster JC, Howley PM. Proc Natl Acad Sci U S A. 2012 Apr 30. 10.1073/pnas.1205991109 PubMed 22547818.
Backbone
  Vector backbone: N-Tap-Flag-HA
  Vector type: Mammalian Expression
  Selectable markers: Puromycin
Growth in bacteria
  Bacterial resistance: Ampicillin, 100 μg/mL
  Growth temperature: 37°C
  Growth strain: DH5alpha
  Copy number: Unknown
Gene/Insert
  Gene/Insert name: BPV1 E6
  Species: Bovine Papillomavirus
  Promoter: MSCV
  Tag / fusion protein: Flag (N terminal on backbone); HA (N terminal on backbone)
  Cloning method: Unknown
  Sequencing primers: 5′ Unknown
Terms and licenses: Academic/Nonprofit Terms; Industry Terms: Not Available to Industry
How to cite: p6875 NTap-FLAG-HA-BPV1 E6 was a gift from Peter Howley (Addgene plasmid # 37047 ; http://n2t.net/addgene:37047 ; RRID:Addgene_37047)
