[The description below was written by a language model from this plasmid's Addgene catalogue record.]
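Description:
p6875 NTap-FLAG-HA-BPV1 E6 is a mammalian expression plasmid built on the N-Tap-Flag-HA backbone and carrying the E6 open reading frame of bovine papillomavirus type 1. It is propagated in E. coli under ampicillin selection, and it carries a puromycin marker so that mammalian cells that have taken up the construct can be selected. The record gives no copy number, origin of replication, cloning method or total size, and no feature table is available to confirm the detailed layout.

E6 expression is driven by the MSCV promoter, that is, the murine stem cell virus long terminal repeat, which gives constitutive expression in a broad range of mammalian cells. An MSCV promoter is characteristic of retroviral transfer vectors, but the catalogue entry lists the vector type only as mammalian expression, so a retroviral delivery route is not stated in the record. The backbone supplies tandem FLAG and HA epitopes at the N terminus of the insert, producing a doubly tagged E6 protein. This dual tag allows detection with standard antibodies and supports single-step or sequential affinity purification of E6 together with its associated cellular proteins.

The associated publication concerns papillomavirus E6 proteins binding Mastermind-like coactivators and repressing Notch signalling. This fits use of the plasmid to express tagged BPV1 E6 in cultured cells, with puromycin selection of expressing populations, for identifying or validating host interaction partners and studying their functional consequences. The record does not spell out the specific experiments in which this construct was used.
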