>Addgene plasmid #37047 | p6875 NTap-FLAG-HA-BPV1 E6 | addgene partial sequence | sequence record 49500 | MSCV-P-3 5'-CTACATCGTGACCTGGGAAGC-3'
CCTTGAACCTCCTCGTTCGACCCCGCCTCGATCCTCCCTTTATCCAGCCCTCACTCCTTCTCTAGGCGCC
GGAATTAGATCTGCCACCATGGACTACAAGGATGACGATGACAAGCTCGATGGAGGATACCCATACGATG
TTCCAGATTACGCTGCTCGAGGTTATCAAACAAGTTTGTACAAAAAAGTTGGCGACCTGAAACCTTTTGC
AAGAACCAATCCATTCTCAGGGTTGGATTGTCTGTGGTGCAGAGAGCCTCTTACAGAAGTTGATGCTTTT
AGGTGCATGGTCAAAGACTTTCATGTTGTAATTCGGGAAGGCTGTAGATATGGTGCATGTACCATTTGTC
TTGAAAACTGTTTAGCTACTGAAAGAAGACTTTGGCAAGGTGTTCCAGTAACAGGTGAGGAAGCTGAATT
ATTGCATGGCAAAACACTTGATAGGCTTTGCATAAGATGCTGCTACTGTGGGGGCAAACTAACAAAAAAT
GAAAAACATCGGCATGTGCTTTTTAATGAGCCTTTCTGCAAAACCAGAGCTAACATAATTAGAGGACGCT
GCTACGACTGCTGCAGACATGGTTCAAGGTCCAAATACCCATAGTACCCAACTTTCTTGTACAAAGTGGT
TCGATAACGAATTCCGCCCCCCCCCCCTAACGTTACTGGCCGAAGCCGCTTGGAATAAGGCCGGNGTGCG
TTTGTCTATATGTTAATTTCCACCCATATTGCCGTCTTTTTGGCAATGTGAAGGGCCCCGGAAAACCTGG
GCCCTGTCTTCTTGACGAG
